>Addgene plasmid #226706 | pRGEB32-CrU6-2-35S | addgene full sequence | sequence record 454616 | Addgene Long Read Sequencing Result
TTGAGATCCTTTTTTTCTGCGCGTAATCTGCTGCTTGCAAACAAAAAAACCACCGCTACCAGCGGTGGTT
TGTTTGCCGGATCAAGAGCTACCAACTCTTTTTCCGAAGGTAACTGGCTTCAGCAGAGCGCAGATACCAA
ATACTGTCCTTCTAGTGTAGCCGTAGTTAGGCCACCACTTCAAGAACTCTGTAGCACCGCCTACATACCT
CGCTCTGCTAATCCTGTTACCAGTGGCTGCTGCCAGTGGCGATAAGTCGTGTCTTACCGGGTTGGACTCA
AGACGATAGTTACCGGATAAGGCGCAGCGGTCGGGCTGAACGGGGGGTTCGTGCACACAGCCCAGCTTGG
AGCGAACGACCTACACCGAACTGAGATACCTACAGCGTGAGCTATGAGAAAGCGCCACGCTTCCCGAAGG
GAGAAAGGCGGACAGGTATCCGGTAAGCGGCAGGGTCGGAACAGGAGAGCGCACGAGGGAGCTTCCAGGG
GGAAACGCCTGGTATCTTTATAGTCCTGTCGGGTTTCGCCACCTCTGACTTGAGCGTCGATTTTTGTGAT
GCTCGTCAGGGGGGCGGAGCCTATGGAAAAACGCCAGCAACGCGGCCTTTTTACGGTTCCTGGCCTTTTG
CTGGCCTTTTGCTCACATGTTCTTTCCTGCGTTATCCCCTGATTCTGTGGATAACCGTATTACCGCCTTT
GAGTGAGCTGATACCGCTCGCCGCAGCCGAACGACCGAGCGCAGCGAGTCAGTGAGCGAGGAAGCGGAAG
AGCGCCTGATGCGGTATTTTCTCCTTACGCATCTGTGCGGTATTTCACACCGCATATGGTGCACTCTCAG
TACAATCTGCTCTGATGCCGCATAGTTAAGCCAGTATACACTCCGCTATCGCTACGTGACTGGGTCATGG
CTGCGCCCCGACACCCGCCAACACCCGCTGACGCGCCCTGACGGGCTTGTCTGCTCCCGGCATCCGCTTA
CAGACAAGCTGTGACCGTCTCCGGGAGCTGCATGTGTCAGAGGTTTTCACCGTCATCACCGAAACGCGCG
AGGCAGGGTGCCTTGATGTGGGCGCCGGCGGTCGAGTGGCGACGGCGCGGCTTGTCCGCGCCCTGGTAGA
TTGCCTGGCCGTAGGCCAGCCATTTTTGAGCGGCCAGCGGCCGCGATAGGCCGACGCGAAGCGGCGGGGC
GTAGGGAGCGCAGCGACCGAAGGGTAGGCGCTTTTTGCAGCTCTTCGGCTGTGCGCTGGCCAGACAGTTA
TGCACAGGCCAGGCGGGTTTTAAGAGTTTTAATAAGTTTTAAAGAGTTTTAGGCGGAAAAATCGCCTTTT
TTCTCTTTTATATCAGTCACTTACATGTGTGACCGGTTCCCAATGTACGGCTTTGGGTTCCCAATGTACG
GGTTCCGGTTCCCAATGTACGGCTTTGGGTTCCCAATGTACGTGCTATTCACAGGAAAGAGTGCTTTTCG
ACCTTTTTCCCCTGCTAGGGCAATTTGCCCTAGCATCTGCTCCGTACATTAGGAACCGGCGGATGCTTCG
CCCTCGATCAGGTTGCGGTAGCGCATGACTAGGATCGGGCCAGCCTGCCCCGCCTCCTCCTTCAAATCGT
ACTCCGGCAGGTCATTTGACCCGATCAGCTTGCGCACGGTGAAACAGAACTTCTTGAACTCTCCGGCGCT
GCCACTGCGTTCGTAGATCGTCTTGAACAACCATCTGGCTTCTGCCTTGCCTGCGGCGCGGCGTGCCAGG
CGGTAGAGAAAACGGCCGATGCCGGGATCGATCAAAAAGTAATCGGGGTGAACCGTCAGCACGTCCGGGT
TCTTGCCTTCTGTGATCTCGCGGTACATCCAATCAGCTAGCTCGATCTCGATGTACTCCGGCCGCCCGGT
TTCGCTCTTTACGATCTTGTAGCGGCTAATCAAGGCTTCACCCTCGGATACCGTCACCAGGCGGCCGTTC
TTGGCCTTCTTCGTACGCTGCATGGCAACGTGCGTGGTGTTTAACCGAATGCAGGTTTCTACCAGGTCGT
CTTTCTGCTTTCCGCCATCGGCTCGCCGGCAGAACTTGAGTACGTCCGCAACGTGTGGACGGAACACGCG
GCCGGGCTTGTCTCCCTTCCCTTCCCGGTATCGGTTCATGGATTCGGTTAGATGGGAAACCGCCATCAGT
ACCAGGTCGTAATCCCACACACTGGCCATGCCGGCCGGCCCTGCGGAAACCTCTACGTGCCCGTCTGGAA
GCTCGTAGCGGATCACCTCGCCAGCTCGTCGGTCACGCTTCGACAGACGGAAAACGGCCACGTCCATGAT
GCTGCGACTATCGCGGGTGCCCACGTCATAGAGCATCGGAACGAAAAAATCTGGTTGCTCGTCGCCCTTG
GGCGGCTTCCTAATCGACGGCGCACCGGCTGCCGGCGGTTGCCGGGATTCTTTGCGGATTCGATCAGCGG
CCGCTTGCCACGATTCACCGGGGCGTGCTTCTGCCTCGATGCGTTGCCGCTGGGCGGCCTGCGCGGCCTT
CAACTTCTCCACCAGGTCATCACCCAGCGCCGCGCCGATTTGTACCGGGCCGGATGGTTTGCGACCGCTC
ACGCCGATTCCTCGGGCTTGGGGGTTCCAGTGCCATTGCAGGGCCGGCAGGCAACCCAGCCGCTTACGCC
TGGCCAACCGCCCGTTCCTCAACACATGGGGCATTCCACGGCGTCGGTGCCTGGTTGTTCTTGATTTTCC
ATGCCGCCTCCTTTAGCCGCTAAAATTCATCTACTCATTTATTCATTTGCTCATTTACTCTGGTAGCTGC
GCGATGTATTCAGATAGCAGCTCGGTAATGGTCTTGCCTTGGCGTACCGCGTACATCTTCAGCTTGGTGT
GATCCTCCGCCGGCAACTGAAAGTTGACCCGCTTCATGGCTGGCGTGTCTGCCAGGCTGGCCAACGTTGC
AGCCTTGCTGCTGCGTGCGCTCGGACGGCCGGCACTTAGCGTGTTTGTGCTTTTGCTCATTTTCTCTTTA
CCTCATTAACTCAAATGAGTTTTGATTTAATTTCAGCGGCCAGCGCCTGGACCTCGCGGGCAGCGTCGCC
CTCGGGTTCTGATTCAAGAACGGTTGTGCCGGCGGCGGCAGTGCCTGGGTAGCTCACGCGCTGCGTGATA
CGGGACTCAAGAATGGGCAGCTCGTACCCGGCCAGCGCCTCGGCAACCTCACCGCCGATGCGCGTGCCTT
TGATCGCCCGCGACACGACAAAGGCCGCTTGTAGCCTTCCATCCGTGACCTCAATGCGCTGCTTAACCAG
CTCCACCAGGTCGGCGGTGGCCCATATGTCGTAAGGGCTTGGCTGCACCGGAATCAGCACGAAGTCGGCT
GCCTTGATCGCGGACACAGCCAAGTCCGCCGCCTGGGGCGCTCCGTCGATCACTACGAAGTCGCGCCGGC
CGATGGCCTTCACGTCGCGGTCAATCGTCGGGCGGTCGATGCCGACAACGGTTAGCGGTTGATCTTCCCG
CACGGCCGCCCAATCGCGGGCACTGCCCTGGGGATCGGAATCGACTAACAGAACATCGGCCCCGGCGAGT
TGCAGGGCGCGGGCTAGATGGGTTGCGATGGTCGTCTTGCCTGACCCGCCTTTCTGGTTAAGTACAGCGA
TAACCTTCATGCGTTCCCCTTGCGTATTTGTTTATTTACTCATCGCATCATATACGCAGCGACCGCATGA
CGCAAGCTGTTTTACTCAAATACACATCACCTTTTTAGACGGCGGCGCTCGGTTTCTTCAGCGGCCAAGC
TGGCCGGCCAGGCCGCCAGCTTGGCATCAGACAAACCGGCCAGGATTTCATGCAGCCGCACGGTTGAGAC
GTGCGCGGGCGGCTCGAACACGTACCCGGCCGCGATCATCTCCGCCTCGATCTCTTCGGTAATGAAAAAC
GGTTCGTCCTGGCCGTCCTGGTGCGGTTTCATGCTTGTTCCTCTTGGCGTTCATTCTCGGCGGCCGCCAG
GGCGTCGGCCTCGGTCAATGCGTCCTCACGGAAGGCACCGCGCCGCCTGGCCTCGGTGGGCGTCACTTCC
TCGCTGCGCTCAAGTGCGCGGTACAGGGTCGAGCGATGCACGCCAAGCAGTGCAGCCGCCTCTTTCACGG
TGCGGCCTTCCTGGTCGATCAGCTCGCGGGCGTGCGCGATCTGTGCCGGGGTGAGGGTAGGGCGGGGGCC
AAACTTCACGCCTCGGGCCTTGGCGGCCTCGCGCCCGCTCCGGGTGCGGTCGATGATTAGGGAACGCTCG
AACTCGGCAATGCCGGCGAACACGGTCAACACCATGCGGCCGGCCGGCGTGGTGGTGTCGGCCCACGGCT
CTGCCAGGCTACGCAGGCCCGCGCCGGCCTCCTGGATGCGCTCGGCAATGTCCAGTAGGTCGCGGGTGCT
GCGGGCCAGGCGGTCTAGCCTGGTCACTGTCACAACGTCGCCAGGGCGTAGGTGGTCAAGCATCCTGGCC
AGCTCCGGGCGGTCGCGCCTGGTGCCGGTGATCTTCTCGGAAAACAGCTTGGTGCAGCCGGCCGCGTGCA
GTTCGGCCCGTTGGTTGGTCAAGTCCTGGTCGTCGGTGCTGACGCGGGCATAGCCCAGCAGGCCAGCGGC
GGCGCTCTTGTTCATGGCGTAATGTCTCCGGTTCTAGTCGCAAGTATTCTACTTTATGCGACTAAAACAC
GCGACAAGAAAACGCCAGGAAAAGGGCAGGGCGGCAGCCTGTCGCGTAACTTAGGACTTGTGCGACATGT
CGTTTTCAGAAGACGGCTGCACTGAACGTCAGAAGCCGACTGCACTATAGCAGCGGAGGGGTTGGATCAA
AGTACTTTGATCCCGAGGGGAACCCTGTGGTTGGCATGCACATACAAATGGACGAACGGATAAACCTTTT
CACGCCCTTTTAAATATCCGATTATTCTAATAAACGCTCTTTTCTCTTAGGTTTACCCGCCAATATATCC
TGTCAAACACTGATAGTTTAAACTGAAGGCGGGAAACGACAATCTGATCCAAGCTCAAGCTGCTCTAGCA
TTCGCCATTCAGGCTGCGCAACTGTTGGGAAGGGCGATCGGTGCGGGCCTCTTCGCTATTACGCCAGCTG
GCGAAAGGGGGATGTGCTGCAAGGCGATTAAGTTGGGTAACGCCAGGGTTTTCCCAGTCACGACGTTGTA
AAACGACGGCCAGTGAATTCCCGATCTAGTAACATAGATGACACCGCGCGCGATAATTTATCCTAGTTTG
CGCGCTATATTTTGTTTTCTATCGCGTATTAAATGTATAATTGCGGGACTCTAATCATAAAAACCCATCT
CATAAATAACGTCATGCATTACATGTTAATTATTACATGCTTAACGTAATTCAACAGAAATTATATGATA
ATCATCGCAAGACCGGCAACAGGATTCAATCTTAAGAAACTTTATTGCCAAATGTTTGAACGATCGGGGA
AATTCGAGCTCTAAGCCTTGTCATCGTCATCCTTGTAGTCGCTGTTATCAACCACTTTGTACAAGAAAGC
TGGGTCTAGATATCTCGAGTGCGGCCGCGAATTCTTACTTTTTCTTTTTTGCCTGGCCGGCCTTTTTCGT
GGCCGCCGGCCTTTTGTCGCCTCCCAGCTGAGACAGGTCGATCCGTGTCTCGTACAGGCCGGTGATGCTC
TGGTGGATCAGGGTGGCGTCCAGCACCTCTTTGGTGCTGGTGTACCTCTTCCGGTCGATGGTGGTGTCAA
AGTACTTGAAGGCGGCAGGGGCTCCCAGATTGGTCAGGGTAAACAGGTGGATGATATTCTCGGCCTGCTC
TCTGATGGGCTTATCCCGGTGCTTGTTGTAGGCGGACAGCACTTTGTCCAGATTAGCGTCGGCCAGGATC
ACTCTCTTGGAGAACTCGCTGATCTGCTCGATGATCTCGTCCAGGTAGTGCTTGTGCTGTTCCACAAACA
GCTGTTTCTGCTCATTATCCTCGGGGGAGCCCTTCAGCTTCTCATAGTGGCTGGCCAGGTACAGGAAGTT
CACATATTTGGAGGGCAGGGCCAGTTCGTTTCCCTTCTGCAGTTCGCCGGCAGAGGCCAGCATTCTCTTC
CGGCCGTTTTCCAGCTCGAACAGGGAGTACTTAGGCAGCTTGATGATCAGGTCCTTTTTCACTTCTTTGT
AGCCCTTGGCTTCCAGAAAGTCGATGGGATTCTTCTCGAAGCTGCTTCTTTCCATGATGGTGATCCCCAG
CAGCTCTTTCACACTCTTCAGTTTCTTGGACTTGCCCTTTTCCACTTTGGCCACCACCAGCACAGAATAG
GCCACGGTGGGGCTGTCGAAGCCGCCGTACTTCTTAGGGTCCCAGTCCTTCTTTCTGGCGATCAGCTTAT
CGCTGTTCCTCTTGGGCAGGATAGACTCTTTGCTGAAGCCGCCTGTCTGCACCTCGGTCTTTTTCACGAT
ATTCACTTGGGGCATGCTCAGCACTTTCCGCACGGTGGCAAAATCCCGGCCCTTATCCCACACGATCTCC
CCGGTTTCGCCGTTTGTCTCGATCAGAGGCCGCTTCCGGATCTCGCCGTTGGCCAGGGTAATCTCGGTCT
TGAAAAAGTTCATGATGTTGCTGTAGAAGAAGTACTTGGCGGTAGCCTTGCCGATTTCCTGCTCGCTCTT
GGCGATCATCTTCCGCACGTCGTACACCTTGTAGTCGCCGTACACGAACTCGCTTTCCAGCTTAGGGTAC
TTTTTGATCAGGGCGGTTCCCACGACGGCGTTCAGGTAGGCGTCGTGGGCGTGGTGGTAGTTGTTGATCT
CGCGCACTTTGTAAAACTGGAAATCCTTCCGGAAATCGGACACCAGCTTGGACTTCAGGGTGATCACTTT
CACTTCCCGGATCAGCTTGTCATTCTCGTCGTACTTAGTGTTCATCCGGGAGTCCAGGATCTGTGCCACG
TGCTTTGTGATCTGCCGGGTTTCCACCAGCTGTCTCTTGATGAAGCCGGCCTTATCCAGTTCGCTCAGGC
CGCCTCTCTCGGCCTTGGTCAGATTGTCGAACTTTCTCTGGGTAATCAGCTTGGCGTTCAGCAGCTGCCG
CCAGTAGTTCTTCATCTTCTTCACGACCTCTTCGGAGGGCACGTTGTCGCTCTTGCCCCGGTTCTTGTCG
CTTCTGGTCAGCACCTTGTTGTCGATGGAGTCGTCCTTCAGAAAGCTCTGAGGCACGATATGGTCCACAT
CGTAGTCGGACAGCCGGTTGATGTCCAGTTCCTGGTCCACGTACATATCCCGCCCATTCTGCAGGTAGTA
CAGGTACAGCTTCTCGTTCTGCAGCTGGGTGTTTTCCACGGGGTGTTCTTTCAGGATCTGGCTGCCCAGC
TCTTTGATGCCCTCTTCGATCCGCTTCATTCTCTCGCGGCTGTTCTTCTGTCCCTTCTGGGTGGTCTGGT
TCTCTCTGGCCATTTCGATCACGATGTTCTCGGGCTTGTGCCGGCCCATCACTTTCACGAGCTCGTCCAC
CACCTTCACTGTCTGCAGGATGCCCTTCTTAATGGCGGGGCTGCCGGCCAGATTGGCAATGTGCTCGTGC
AGGCTATCGCCCTGGCCGGACACCTGGGCTTTCTGGATGTCCTCTTTAAAGGTCAGGCTGTCGTCGTGGA
TCAGCTGCATGAAGTTTCTGTTGGCGAAGCCGTCGGACTTCAGGAAATCCAGGATTGTCTTGCCGGACTG
CTTGTCCCGGATGCCGTTGATCAGCTTCCGGCTCAGCCTGCCCCAGCCGGTGTATCTCCGCCGCTTCAGC
TGCTTCATCACTTTGTCGTCGAACAGGTGGGCATAGGTTTTCAGCCGTTCCTCGATCATCTCTCTGTCCT
CAAACAGTGTCAGGGTCAGCACGATATCTTCCAGAATGTCCTCGTTTTCCTCATTGTCCAGGAAGTCCTT
GTCCTTGATAATTTTCAGCAGATCGTGGTATGTGCCCAGGGAGGCGTTGAACCGATCTTCCACGCCGGAG
ATTTCCACGGAGTCGAAGCACTCGATTTTCTTGAAGTAGTCCTCTTTCAGCTGCTTCACGGTCACTTTCC
GGTTGGTCTTGAACAGCAGGTCCACGATGGCCTTTTTCTGCTCGCCGCTCAGGAAGGCGGGCTTTCTCAT
TCCCTCGGTCACGTATTTCACTTTGGTCAGCTCGTTATACACGGTGAAGTACTCGTACAGCAGGCTGTGC
TTGGGCAGCACCTTCTCGTTGGGCAGGTTCTTATCGAAGTTGGTCATCCGCTCGATGAAGCTCTGGGCGG
AAGCGCCCTTGTCCACCACTTCCTCGAAGTTCCAGGGGGTGATGGTTTCCTCGCTCTTTCTGGTCATCCA
GGCGAATCTGCTGTTTCCCCTGGCCAGAGGGCCCACGTAGTAGGGGATGCGGAAGGTCAGGATCTTCTCG
ATCTTTTCCCGGTTGTCCTTCAGGAATGGGTAAAAATCTTCCTGCCGCCGCAGAATGGCGTGCAGCTCTC
CCAGGTGGATCTGGTGGGGGATGCTGCCGTTGTCGAAGGTCCGCTGCTTCCGCAGCAGGTCCTCTCTGTT
CAGCTTCACGAGCAGTTCCTCGGTGCCGTCCATCTTTTCCAGGATGGGCTTGATGAACTTGTAGAACTCT
TCCTGGCTGGCTCCGCCGTCAATGTAGCCGGCGTAGCCGTTCTTGCTCTGGTCGAAGAAAATCTCTTTGT
ACTTCTCAGGCAGCTGCTGCCGCACGAGAGCTTTCAGCAGGGTCAGGTCCTGGTGGTGCTCGTCGTATCT
CTTGATCATAGAGGCGCTCAGGGGGGCCTTGGTGATCTCGGTGTTCACTCTCAGGATGTCGCTCAGCAGG
ATGGCGTCGGACAGGTTCTTGGCGGCCAGAAACAGGTCGGCGTACTGGTCGCCGATCTGGGCCAGCAGGT
TGTCCAGGTCGTCGTCGTAGGTGTCCTTGCTCAGCTGCAGTTTGGCATCCTCGGCCAGGTCGAAGTTGCT
CTTGAAGTTGGGGGTCAGGCCCAGGCTCAGGGCAATCAGGTTTCCGAACAGGCCATTCTTCTTCTCGCCG
GGCAGCTGGGCGATCAGATTTTCCAGCCGTCTGCTCTTGCTCAGTCTGGCAGACAGGATGGCCTTGGCGT
CCACGCCGCTGGCGTTGATGGGGTTTTCCTCGAACAGCTGGTTGTAGGTCTGCACCAGCTGGATGAACAG
CTTGTCCACGTCGCTGTTGTCGGGGTTCAGGTCGCCCTCGATCAGGAAGTGGCCCCGGAACTTGATCATG
TGGGCCAGGGCCAGATAGATCAGCCGCAGGTCGGCCTTGTCGGTGCTGTCCACCAGTTTCTTTCTCAGGT
GGTAGATGGTGGGGTACTTCTCGTGGTAGGCCACCTCGTCCACGATGTTGCCGAAGATGGGGTGCCGCTC
GTGCTTCTTATCCTCTTCCACCAGGAAGGACTCTTCCAGTCTGTGGAAGAAGCTGTCGTCCACCTTGGCC
ATCTCGTTGCTGAAGATCTCTTGCAGATAGCAGATCCGGTTCTTCCGTCTGGTGTATCTTCTTCTGGCGG
TTCTCTTCAGCCGGGTGGCCTCGGCTGTTTCGCCGCTGTCGAACAGCAGGGCTCCGATCAGGTTCTTCTT
GATGCTGTGCCGGTCGGTGTTGCCCAGCACCTTGAATTTCTTGCTGGGCACCTTGTACTCGTCGGTGATC
ACGGCCCAGCCCACAGAGTTGGTGCCGATGTCCAGGCCGATGCTGTACTTCTTGTCGGCTGCTGGGACTC
CGTGGATACCGACCTTCCGCTTCTTCTTTGGGGCCATCTTATCGTCATCGTCTTTGTAATCAATATCATG
ATCCTTGTAGTCTCCGTCGTGGTCCTTATAGTCCATGGTTAAGTATTTCCTTAGAGAATTGGTTCTATCT
CCTTCGAAATCTCATTGCCCCCCGGATCTGCGAAAGCTCGAGAGAGATAGATTTGTAGAGAGAGACTGGT
GATTTCAGCGTGTCCTCTCCAAATGAAATGAACTTCCTTATATAGAGGAAGGGTCTTGCGAAGGATAGTG
GGATTGTGCGTCATCCCTTACGTCAGTGGAGATATCACATCAATCCACTTGCTTTGAAGACGTGGTTGGA
ACGTCTTCTTTTTCCACGATGCTCCTCGTGGGTGGGGGTCCATCTTTGGGACCACTGTCGGCAGAGGCAT
CTTGAACGATAGCCTTTCCTTTATCGCAATGATGGCATTTGTAGGTGCCACCTTCCTTTTCTACTGTCCT
TTTGATGAAGTGACAGATAGCTGGGCAATGGAATCCGAGGAGGTTTCCCGATATTACCCTTTGTTGAAAA
GTCTCAATAGCCCTTTGGTCTTCTGAGACTGTATCTTTGATATTCTTGGAGTAGACGAGAGTGTCGTGCT
CCACCATGTTCACATCAATCCACTTGCTTTGAAGACGTGGTTGGAACGTCTTCTTTTTCCACGATGCTCC
TCGTGGGTGGGGGTCCATCTTTGGGACCACTGTCGGCAGAGGCATCTTGAACGATAGCCTTTCCTTTATC
GCAATGATGGCATTTGTAGGTGCCACCTTCCTTTTCTACTGTCCTTTTGATGAAGTGACAGATAGCTGGG
CAATGGAATCCGAGGAGGTTTCCCGATATTACCCTTTGTTGAAAAGTCTCAATAGCCCTTTGGTCTTCTG
AGACTGTATCTTTGATATTCTTGGAGTAGACGAGAGTGTCGTGCTCCACCATGTTGGCAAGCTGCTCTAG
CCAATACGCAAACCGCCTCTCCCCTGCAGGCATGCACGCGCTAAAAACGGACTAGCCTTATTTTAACTTG
CTATTTCTAGCTCTAAAACCGAGACCTCGGTCTCCAGCAGCCAATCGCTGGCCGGCCAATATGTAGGCTC
ATCTTTCAGGGTTGTGGTTCACATGTGGGTTTTCTCCTCCCCACATTATTAATAATTCCTATCCACGCGC
GCCTCTTCCGTTGAACTACCCTCAGTCGACACACCAACACACTAAAATGCCACAGCTTTTCAATCGGCAC
AAAACCCCTCTGCAATACACGGACGAACAAAACAGTGAGATCAAAGGTAGTACGACAAACACCATCACGA
AGAGGGAAACGCACCGAGAACCTCAAAACATATGGAGCTATGGGAGTCAAATGCCCCAGAAACAAGATTA
TATCTTAAAAAATAGCTCCAATTCCAATTCCACAAACCCTCGAATCCTAGAAAAAGCTCCAATTCCAATT
CTAGAAAGCATCTTTACAACAAACTACATTCATAGAAAGTTCAACACTGAGCACCACCCCCTCACGTTCT
TCCCTCTTTAGGAGCTCTTTTTGTCCGCTCCGCACGTATATACATACACCTATAACCCTAAAAGCTTGGC
GTAATCATGTCATAGCTGTTTCCTGTGTGAAATTGTTATCCGCTCACAATTCCACACAACATACGAGCCG
GAAGCATAAAGTGTAAAGCCTGGGGTGCCTAATGAGTGAGCTAACTCACATTAATTGCGTTGCGCTCACT
GCCCGCTTTCCAGTCGGGAAACCTGTCGTGCCAGCTGCATTAATGAATCGGCCAACGCGCGGGGAGAGGC
GGTTTGCGTATTGGCTAGAGCAGCTTGCCAACATGGTGGAGCACGACACTCTCGTCTACTCCAAGAATAT
CAAAGATACAGTCTCAGAAGACCAAAGGGCTATTGAGACTTTTCAACAAAGGGTAATATCGGGAAACCTC
CTCGGATTCCATTGCCCAGCTATCTGTCACTTCATCAAAAGGACAGTAGAAAAGGAAGGTGGCACCTACA
AATGCCATCATTGCGATAAAGGAAAGGCTATCGTTCAAGATGCCTCTGCCGACAGTGGTCCCAAAGATGG
ACCCCCACCCACGAGGAGCATCGTGGAAAAAGAAGACGTTCCAACCACGTCTTCAAAGCAAGTGGATTGA
TGTGAACATGGTGGAGCACGACACTCTCGTCTACTCCAAGAATATCAAAGATACAGTCTCAGAAGACCAA
AGGGCTATTGAGACTTTTCAACAAAGGGTAATATCGGGAAACCTCCTCGGATTCCATTGCCCAGCTATCT
GTCACTTCATCAAAAGGACAGTAGAAAAGGAAGGTGGCACCTACAAATGCCATCATTGCGATAAAGGAAA
GGCTATCGTTCAAGATGCCTCTGCCGACAGTGGTCCCAAAGATGGACCCCCACCCACGAGGAGCATCGTG
GAAAAAGAAGACGTTCCAACCACGTCTTCAAAGCAAGTGGATTGATGTGATATCTCCACTGACGTAAGGG
ATGACGCACAATCCCACTATCCTTCGCAAGACCCTTCCTCTATATAAGGAAGTTCATTTCATTTGGAGAG
GACACGCTGAAATCACCAGTCTCTCTCTACAAATCTATCTCTCTCGAGCTTTCGCAGATCCGGGGGGCAA
TGAGATATGAAAAAGCCTGAACTCACCGCGACGTCTGTCGAGAAGTTTCTGATCGAAAAGTTCGACAGCG
TCTCCGACCTGATGCAGCTCTCGGAGGGCGAAGAATCTCGTGCTTTCAGCTTCGATGTAGGAGGGCGTGG
ATATGTCCTGCGGGTAAATAGCTGCGCCGATGGTTTCTACAAAGATCGTTATGTTTATCGGCACTTTGCA
TCGGCCGCGCTCCCGATTCCGGAAGTGCTTGACATTGGGGAGTTTAGCGAGAGCCTGACCTATTGCATCT
CCCGCCGTTCACAGGGTGTCACGTTGCAAGACCTGCCTGAAACCGAACTGCCCGCTGTTCTACAACCGGT
CGCGGAGGCTATGGATGCGATCGCTGCGGCCGATCTTAGCCAGACGAGCGGGTTCGGCCCATTCGGACCG
CAAGGAATCGGTCAATACACTACATGGCGTGATTTCATATGCGCGATTGCTGATCCCCATGTGTATCACT
GGCAAACTGTGATGGACGACACCGTCAGTGCGTCCGTCGCGCAGGCTCTCGATGAGCTGATGCTTTGGGC
CGAGGACTGCCCCGAAGTCCGGCACCTCGTGCACGCGGATTTCGGCTCCAACAATGTCCTGACGGACAAT
GGCCGCATAACAGCGGTCATTGACTGGAGCGAGGCGATGTTCGGGGATTCCCAATACGAGGTCGCCAACA
TCTTCTTCTGGAGGCCGTGGTTGGCTTGTATGGAGCAGCAGACGCGCTACTTCGAGCGGAGGCATCCGGA
GCTTGCAGGATCGCCACGACTCCGGGCGTATATGCTCCGCATTGGTCTTGACCAACTCTATCAGAGCTTG
GTTGACGGCAATTTCGATGATGCAGCTTGGGCGCAGGGTCGATGCGACGCAATCGTCCGATCCGGAGCCG
GGACTGTCGGGCGTACACAAATCGCCCGCAGAAGCGCGGCCGTCTGGACCGATGGCTGTGTAGAAGTACT
CGCCGATAGTGGAAACCGACGCCCCAGCACTCGTCCGAGGGCAAAGAAATAGAGTAGATGCCGACCGGGA
TCTGTCGATCGACAAGCTCGAGTTTCTCCATAATAATGTGTGAGTAGTTCCCAGATAAGGGAATTAGGGT
TCCTATAGGGTTTCGCTCATGTGTTGAGCATATAAGAAACCCTTAGTATGTATTTGTATTTGTAAAATAC
TTCTATCAATAAAATTTCTAATTCCTAAAACCAAAATCCAGTACTAAAATCCAGATCCCCCGAATTAATT
CGGCGTTAATTCAGTACATTAAAAACGTCCGCAATGTGTTATTAAGTTGTCTAAGCGTCAATTTGTTTAC
ACCACAATATATCCTGCCACCAGCCAGCCAACAGCTCCCCGACCGGCAGCTCGGCACAAAATCACCACTC
GATACAGGCAGCCCATCAGTCCGGGACGGCGTCAGCGGGAGAGCCGTTGTAAGGCGGCAGACTTTGCTCA
TGTTACCGATGCTATTCGGAAGAACGGCAACTAAGCTGCCGGGTTTGAAACACGGATGATCTCGCGGAGG
GTAGCATGTTGATTGTAACGATGACAGAGCGTTGCTGCCTGTGATCACCGCGGTTTCAAAATCGGCTCCG
TCGATACTATGTTATACGCCAACTTTGAAAACAACTTTGAAAAAGCTGTTTTCTGGTATTTAAGGTTTTA
GAATGCAAGGAACAGTGAATTGGAGTTCGTCTTGTTATAATTAGCTTCTTGGGGTATCTTTAAATACTGT
AGAAAAGAGGAAGGAAATAATAAATGGCTAAAATGAGAATATCACCGGAATTGAAAAAACTGATCGAAAA
ATACCGCTGCGTAAAAGATACGGAAGGAATGTCTCCTGCTAAGGTATATAAGCTGGTGGGAGAAAATGAA
AACCTATATTTAAAAATGACGGACAGCCGGTATAAAGGGACCACCTATGATGTGGAACGGGAAAAGGACA
TGATGCTATGGCTGGAAGGAAAGCTGCCTGTTCCAAAGGTCCTGCACTTTGAACGGCATGATGGCTGGAG
CAATCTGCTCATGAGTGAGGCCGATGGCGTCCTTTGCTCGGAAGAGTATGAAGATGAACAAAGCCCTGAA
AAGATTATCGAGCTGTATGCGGAGTGCATCAGGCTCTTTCACTCCATCGACATATCGGATTGTCCCTATA
CGAATAGCTTAGACAGCCGCTTAGCCGAATTGGATTACTTACTGAATAACGATCTGGCCGATGTGGATTG
CGAAAACTGGGAAGAAGACACTCCATTTAAAGATCCGCGCGAGCTGTATGATTTTTTAAAGACGGAAAAG
CCCGAAGAGGAACTTGTCTTTTCCCACGGCGACCTGGGAGACAGCAACATCTTTGTGAAAGATGGCAAAG
TAAGTGGCTTTATTGATCTTGGGAGAAGCGGCAGGGCGGACAAGTGGTATGACATTGCCTTCTGCGTCCG
GTCGATCAGGGAGGATATCGGGGAAGAACAGTATGTCGAGCTATTTTTTGACTTACTGGGGATCAAGCCT
GATTGGGAGAAAATAAAATATTATATTTTACTGGATGAATTGTTTTAGTACCTAGAATGCATGACCAAAA
TCCCTTAACGTGAGTTTTCGTTCCACTGAGCGTCAGACCCCGTAGAAAAGATCAAAGGATCTTC
Features (pLannotate 1.2.2; 26 found; start..end, strand, type, name):
      1..589     +  rep_origin     ori: high-copy-number ColE1/pMB1/pBR322/pUC origin of replication
    775..915     -  misc_feature   bom: basis of mobility region from pBR322
   1017..1056    -  CDS            rop (fragment): Rop protein, which maintains plasmids at low copy number; rop
   1259..1453    -  rep_origin     pVS1 oriV: origin of replication for the Pseudomonas plasmid pVS1 (Heeb et al., 2000)
   1519..2592    -  CDS            pVS1 RepA: replication protein from the Pseudomonas plasmid pVS1 (Heeb et al., 2000)
   3021..3650    -  CDS            pVS1 StaA: stability protein from the Pseudomonas plasmid pVS1 (Heeb et al., 2000)
   4210..4611    -  CDS            Y4CG_SINFN (fragment): Protein inferred from homology: Swiss-Prot protein existence level 3. From Sinorhizobium fredii (strain NBRC 101917 / NGR234).
   4951..4975    -  misc_feature   RB T-DNA repeat: right border repeat from nopaline C58 T-DNA
   5041..5198    -  CDS            lacZα (fragment): LacZα fragment of β-galactosidase; lacZ fragment
   5203..5455    -  terminator     NOS terminator: nopaline synthase terminator and poly(A) signal
   5477..5501    -  CDS            3xFLAG (fragment): three tandem FLAG® epitope tags, followed by an enterokinase cleavage site
   5511..5535    +  protein_bind   attB2: mutant version of attB; recombination site for the Gateway® BP reaction BP Clonase™
   5568..5615    -  CDS            nucleoplasmin NLS: bipartite nuclear localization signal from nucleoplasmin
   5616..8114    -  CDS            Cas9(C): C-terminal portion of Streptococcus pyogenes Cas9 (Zetsche et al., 2015)
   8115..9716    -  CDS            Cas9(N): N-terminal portion of Streptococcus pyogenes Cas9 (Zetsche et al., 2015)
   9945..10621   -  promoter       CaMV 35S promoter (enhanced): cauliflower mosaic virus 35S promoter with a duplicated enhancer region
  10756..10799   -  misc_RNA       gRNA scaffold (fragment): guide RNA scaffold for the Streptococcus pyogenes CRISPR/Cas9 system
  11371..11393   -  protein_bind   lac operator (fragment): The lac repressor binds to the lac operator to inhibit transcription in E. coli. This inhibition can be relieved by adding lactose or isopropyl-β-D-thiogalactopyranoside (IPTG). lac repressor encoded by lacI
  11397..11427   -  promoter       lac promoter: promoter for the E. coli lac operon
  11442..11463   -  protein_bind   CAP binding site: CAP binding activates transcription in the presence of cAMP. E. coli catabolite activator protein
  11476..11564   -  CDS            lacI (fragment): lac repressor; lacI; The lac repressor binds to the lac operator to inhibit transcription in E. coli. This inhibition can be relieved by adding lactose or isopropyl-β-D-thiogalactopyranoside (IPTG).
  11654..12330   +  promoter       CaMV 35S promoter (enhanced): cauliflower mosaic virus 35S promoter with a duplicated enhancer region
  12397..13422   +  CDS            HygR: hygromycin B phosphotransferase confers resistance to hygromycin
  13463..13637   +  polyA_signal   CaMV poly(A) signal: cauliflower mosaic virus polyadenylation signal
  13715..13739   -  misc_feature   LB T-DNA repeat: left border repeat from nopaline C58 T-DNA
  14164..14958   +  CDS            KanR: aminoglycoside phosphotransferase; aphA-3; confers resistance to kanamycin
