[The description below was written by a language model from this plasmid's Addgene catalogue record and pLannotate feature annotations shown in this document.]
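Description:
pRGEB32-CrU6-2-35S is a binary T-DNA CRISPR/Cas9 vector built on the pCambia1300 backbone for gene editing in the model fern Ceratopteris richardii. The sequenced plasmid is about 15 kb. It carries a high-copy ColE1/pUC-type origin with the pBR322 bom region for propagation in E. coli. It also carries the pVS1 replication and stability functions (oriV, RepA, StaA), which allow maintenance in Agrobacterium. Bacterial selection is by a kanamycin resistance gene located outside the T-DNA.

Three functional units lie between the nopaline-type right and left border repeats. The first is a Streptococcus pyogenes Cas9 coding sequence, annotated as contiguous N- and C-terminal portions that together form the full gene. It is driven by an enhanced CaMV 35S promoter, carries a C-terminal nucleoplasmin nuclear localization signal, and is terminated by the NOS terminator. A short 3xFLAG fragment and an attB2-like site are annotated just downstream of the NLS and are probably remnants of earlier cloning steps. The second unit is the guide RNA cassette. The catalogue entry states that guides are expressed from the C. richardii CrU6-2 promoter, the recorded insert. The automated annotation does not label this promoter and detects only a partial gRNA scaffold next to the Cas9 cassette, so the exact layout of the guide cloning site cannot be read from the table. The third unit is a hygromycin phosphotransferase gene under a second enhanced 35S promoter with the CaMV poly(A) signal, which allows selection of transformed plant tissue. Residual lacZα, lac promoter/operator and lacI fragments come from the pCambia cloning region.

The use of an endogenous fern U6 promoter is presumably meant to give efficient guide transcription in this species, and the associated publication describes gametophyte-based transformation.
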