Addgene plasmid #226706: pRGEB32-CrU6-2-35S
Purpose: For CRISPR/Cas-mediated gene editing in model fern species, Ceratopteris richardii; expresses guide RNAs from CrU6-2 promoter and Cas9 from CaMV 35S promoter.
Depositing lab: Fenglin Deng. Depositing organization: Yangtze University. Publication: Efficient gene editing of a model fern species through gametophyte-based transformation. Jiang W, Deng F, Babla M, Chen C, Yang D, Tong T, Qin Y, Chen G, Marchant B, Soltis P, Soltis DE, Zeng F, Chen ZH. Plant Physiol. 2024 Sep 12:kiae473. doi: 10.1093/plphys/kiae473. PubMed 39268871.
Backbone
  Vector backbone: pCambia1300
  Vector type: CRISPR
  Selectable markers: Hygromycin
Growth in bacteria
  Bacterial resistance: Kanamycin, 50 μg/mL
  Growth temperature: 37°C
  Growth strain: DH5alpha
  Copy number: High Copy
Gene/Insert
  Gene/Insert name: CrU6-2
  Species: C. richardii
  Cloning method: Restriction Enzyme; 5′ cloning site Unknown (unknown if destroyed); 3′ cloning site Unknown (unknown if destroyed)
Terms and licenses: Academic/Nonprofit Terms; Industry Terms: Not Available to Industry
Depositor comments: Please visit https://doi.org/10.1101/2024.04.10.588889 for bioRxiv preprint.
How to cite: pRGEB32-CrU6-2-35S was a gift from Fenglin Deng (Addgene plasmid # 226706 ; http://n2t.net/addgene:226706 ; RRID:Addgene_226706)
